>Addgene plasmid #119136 | A3C-Cas9n-UGI | addgene full sequence | sequence record 232301 | Addgene NGS Result
ATATGCCAAGTACGCCCCCTATTGACGTCAATGACGGTAAATGGCCCGCCTGGCATTATGCCCAGTACAT
GACCTTATGGGACTTTCCTACTTGGCAGTACATCTACGTATTAGTCATCGCTATTACCATGGTGATGCGG
TTTTGGCAGTACATCAATGGGCGTGGATAGCGGTTTGACTCACGGGGATTTCCAAGTCTCCACCCCATTG
ACGTCAATGGGAGTTTGTTTTGGCACCAAAATCAACGGGACTTTCCAAAATGTCGTAACAACTCCGCCCC
ATTGACGCAAATGGGCGGTAGGCGTGTACGGTGGGAGGTCTATATAAGCAGAGCTGGTTTAGTGAACCGT
CAGATCCGCTAGAGATCCGCGGCCGCGCCGCCACCATGAATCCACAGATCAGAAACCCGATGAAGGCAAT
GTATCCAGGCACATTCTACTTCCAATTTAAAAACCTATGGGAAGCCAACGATCGGAACGAAACTTGGCTG
TGCTTCACCGTGGAAGGTATAAAGCGCCGCTCAGTTGTCTCCTGGAAGACGGGCGTCTTCCGAAACCAGG
TGGATTCTGAGACCCATTGTCATGCAGAAAGGTGCTTCCTCTCTTGGTTCTGCGACGACATACTGTCTCC
TAACACAAAGTACCAGGTCACCTGGTACACATCTTGGAGCCCTTGCCCAGACTGTGCAGGGGAGGTGGCC
GAGTTCCTGGCCAGGCACAGCAACGTGAATCTCACCATCTTCACCGCCCGCCTCTACTACTTCCAGTATC
CATGTTACCAGGAGGGGCTCCGCAGCCTGAGTCAAGAAGGGGTCGCTGTGGAGATCATGGACTATGAAGA
TTTTAAATATTGTTGGGAAAACTTTGTGTACAATGATAATGAGCCATTCAAGCCTTGGAAGGGATTAAAA
ACCAACTTTCGACTTCTGAAAAGAAGGCTACGGGAGAGTCTCCAGAGCGGCAGCGAGACTCCCGGGACCT
CAGAGTCCGCCACACCCGAAAGTGATAAAAAGTATTCTATTGGTTTAGCCATCGGCACTAATTCCGTTGG
ATGGGCTGTCATAACCGATGAATACAAAGTACCTTCAAAGAAATTTAAGGTGTTGGGGAACACAGACCGT
CATTCGATTAAAAAGAATCTTATCGGTGCCCTCCTATTCGATAGTGGCGAAACGGCAGAGGCGACTCGCC
TGAAACGAACCGCTCGGAGAAGGTATACACGTCGCAAGAACCGAATATGTTACTTACAAGAAATTTTTAG
CAATGAGATGGCCAAAGTTGACGATTCTTTCTTTCACCGTTTGGAAGAGTCCTTCCTTGTCGAAGAGGAC
AAGAAACATGAACGGCACCCCATCTTTGGAAACATAGTAGATGAGGTGGCATATCATGAAAAGTACCCAA
CGATTTATCACCTCAGAAAAAAGCTAGTTGACTCAACTGATAAAGCGGACCTGAGGTTAATCTACTTGGC
TCTTGCCCATATGATAAAGTTCCGTGGGCACTTTCTCATTGAGGGTGATCTAAATCCGGACAACTCGGAT
GTCGACAAACTGTTCATCCAGTTAGTACAAACCTATAATCAGTTGTTTGAAGAGAACCCTATAAATGCAA
GTGGCGTGGATGCGAAGGCTATTCTTAGCGCCCGCCTCTCTAAATCCCGACGGCTAGAAAACCTGATCGC
ACAATTACCCGGAGAGAAGAAAAATGGGTTGTTCGGTAACCTTATAGCGCTCTCACTAGGCCTGACACCA
AATTTTAAGTCGAACTTCGACTTAGCTGAAGATGCCAAATTGCAGCTTAGTAAGGACACGTACGATGACG
ATCTCGACAATCTACTGGCACAAATTGGAGATCAGTATGCGGACTTATTTTTGGCTGCCAAAAACCTTAG
CGATGCAATCCTCCTATCTGACATACTGAGAGTTAATACTGAGATTACCAAGGCGCCGTTATCCGCTTCA
ATGATCAAAAGGTACGATGAACATCACCAAGACTTGACACTTCTCAAGGCCCTAGTCCGTCAGCAACTGC
CTGAGAAATATAAGGAAATATTCTTTGATCAGTCGAAAAACGGGTACGCAGGTTATATTGACGGCGGAGC
GAGTCAAGAGGAATTCTACAAGTTTATCAAACCCATATTAGAGAAGATGGATGGGACGGAAGAGTTGCTT
GTAAAACTCAATCGCGAAGATCTACTGCGAAAGCAGCGGACTTTCGACAACGGTAGCATTCCACATCAAA
TCCACTTAGGCGAATTGCATGCTATACTTAGAAGGCAGGAGGATTTTTATCCGTTCCTCAAAGACAATCG
TGAAAAGATTGAGAAAATCCTAACCTTTCGCATACCTTACTATGTGGGACCCCTGGCCCGAGGGAACTCT
CGGTTCGCATGGATGACAAGAAAGTCCGAAGAAACGATTACTCCATGGAATTTTGAGGAAGTTGTCGATA
AAGGTGCGTCAGCTCAATCGTTCATCGAGAGGATGACCAACTTTGACAAGAATTTACCGAACGAAAAAGT
ATTGCCTAAGCACAGTTTACTTTACGAGTATTTCACAGTGTACAATGAACTCACGAAAGTTAAGTATGTC
ACTGAGGGCATGCGTAAACCCGCCTTTCTAAGCGGAGAACAGAAGAAAGCAATAGTAGATCTGTTATTCA
AGACCAACCGCAAAGTGACAGTTAAGCAATTGAAAGAGGACTACTTTAAGAAAATTGAATGCTTCGATTC
TGTCGAGATCTCCGGGGTAGAAGATCGATTTAATGCGTCACTTGGTACGTATCATGACCTCCTAAAGATA
ATTAAAGATAAGGACTTCCTGGATAACGAAGAGAATGAAGATATCTTAGAAGATATAGTGTTGACTCTTA
CCCTCTTTGAAGATCGGGAAATGATTGAGGAAAGACTAAAAACATACGCTCACCTGTTCGACGATAAGGT
TATGAAACAGTTAAAGAGGCGTCGCTATACGGGCTGGGGACGATTGTCGCGGAAACTTATCAACGGGATA
AGAGACAAGCAAAGTGGTAAAACTATTCTCGATTTTCTAAAGAGCGACGGCTTCGCCAATAGGAACTTTA
TGCAGCTGATCCATGATGACTCTTTAACCTTCAAAGAGGATATACAAAAGGCACAGGTTTCCGGACAAGG
GGACTCATTGCACGAACATATTGCGAATCTTGCTGGTTCGCCAGCCATCAAAAAGGGCATACTCCAGACA
GTCAAAGTAGTGGATGAGCTAGTTAAGGTCATGGGACGTCACAAACCGGAAAACATTGTAATCGAGATGG
CACGCGAAAATCAAACGACTCAGAAGGGGCAAAAAAACAGTCGAGAGCGGATGAAGAGAATAGAAGAGGG
TATTAAAGAACTGGGCAGCCAGATCTTAAAGGAGCATCCTGTGGAAAATACCCAATTGCAGAACGAGAAA
CTTTACCTCTATTACCTACAAAATGGAAGGGACATGTATGTTGATCAGGAACTGGACATAAACCGTTTAT
CTGATTACGACGTCGATCACATTGTACCCCAATCCTTTTTGAAGGACGATTCAATCGACAATAAAGTGCT
TACACGCTCGGATAAGAACCGAGGGAAAAGTGACAATGTTCCAAGCGAGGAAGTCGTAAAGAAAATGAAG
AACTATTGGCGGCAGCTCCTAAATGCGAAACTGATAACGCAAAGAAAGTTCGATAACTTAACTAAAGCTG
AGAGGGGTGGCTTGTCTGAACTTGACAAGGCCGGATTTATTAAACGTCAGCTCGTGGAAACCCGCCAAAT
CACAAAGCATGTTGCACAGATACTAGATTCCCGAATGAATACGAAATACGACGAGAACGATAAGCTGATT
CGGGAAGTCAAAGTAATCACTTTAAAGTCAAAATTGGTGTCGGACTTCAGAAAGGATTTTCAATTCTATA
AAGTTAGGGAGATAAATAACTACCACCATGCGCACGACGCTTATCTTAATGCCGTCGTAGGGACCGCACT
CATTAAGAAATACCCGAAGCTAGAAAGTGAGTTTGTGTATGGTGATTACAAAGTTTATGACGTCCGTAAG
ATGATCGCGAAAAGCGAACAGGAGATAGGCAAGGCTACAGCCAAATACTTCTTTTATTCTAACATTATGA
ATTTCTTTAAGACGGAAATCACTCTGGCAAACGGAGAGATACGCAAACGACCTTTAATTGAAACCAATGG
GGAGACAGGTGAAATCGTATGGGATAAGGGCCGGGACTTCGCGACGGTGAGAAAAGTTTTGTCCATGCCC
CAAGTCAACATAGTAAAGAAAACTGAGGTGCAGACCGGAGGGTTTTCAAAGGAATCGATTCTTCCAAAAA
GGAATAGTGATAAGCTCATCGCTCGTAAAAAGGACTGGGACCCGAAAAAGTACGGTGGCTTCGATAGCCC
TACAGTTGCCTATTCTGTCCTAGTAGTGGCAAAAGTTGAGAAGGGAAAATCCAAGAAACTGAAGTCAGTC
AAAGAATTATTGGGGATAACGATTATGGAGCGCTCGTCTTTTGAAAAGAACCCCATCGACTTCCTTGAGG
CGAAAGGTTACAAGGAAGTAAAAAAGGATCTCATAATTAAACTACCAAAGTATAGTCTGTTTGAGTTAGA
AAATGGCCGAAAACGGATGTTGGCTAGCGCCGGAGAGCTTCAAAAGGGGAACGAACTCGCACTACCGTCT
AAATACGTGAATTTCCTGTATTTAGCGTCCCATTACGAGAAGTTGAAAGGTTCACCTGAAGATAACGAAC
AGAAGCAACTTTTTGTTGAGCAGCACAAACATTATCTCGACGAAATCATAGAGCAAATTTCGGAATTCAG
TAAGAGAGTCATCCTAGCTGATGCCAATCTGGACAAAGTATTAAGCGCATACAACAAGCACAGGGATAAA
CCCATACGTGAGCAGGCGGAAAATATTATCCATTTGTTTACTCTTACCAACCTCGGCGCTCCAGCCGCAT
TCAAGTATTTTGACACAACGATAGATCGCAAACGATACACTTCTACCAAGGAGGTGCTAGACGCGACACT
GATTCACCAATCCATCACGGGATTATATGAAACTCGGATAGATTTGTCACAGCTTGGGGGTGACTCTGGT
GGTTCTACTAATCTGTCAGATATTATTGAAAAGGAGACCGGTAAGCAACTGGTTATCCAGGAATCCATCC
TCATGCTCCCAGAGGAGGTGGAAGAAGTCATTGGGAACAAGCCGGAAAGCGATATACTCGTGCACACCGC
CTACGACGAGAGCACCGACGAGAATGTCATGCTTCTGACTAGCGACGCCCCTGAATACAAGCCTTGGGCT
CTGGTCATACAGGATAGCAACGGTGAGAACAAGATTAAGATGCTCTCTGGTGGTTCTCCCAAGAAGAAGA
GGAAAGTCTAACCGGTCATCATCACCATCACCATTGAGTTTAAACCCGCTGATCAGCCTCGACTGTGCCT
TCTAGTTGCCAGCCATCTGTTGTTTGCCCCTCCCCCGTGCCTTCCTTGACCCTGGAAGGTGCCACTCCCA
CTGTCCTTTCCTAATAAAATGAGGAAATTGCATCGCATTGTCTGAGTAGGTGTCATTCTATTCTGGGGGG
TGGGGTGGGGCAGGACAGCAAGGGGGAGGATTGGGAAGACAATAGCAGGCATGCTGGGGATGCGGTGGGC
TCTATGGCTTCTGAGGCGGAAAGAACCAGCTGGGGCTCGATACCGTCGACCTCTAGCTAGAGCTTGGCGT
AATCATGGTCATAGCTGTTTCCTGTGTGAAATTGTTATCCGCTCACAATTCCACACAACATACGAGCCGG
AAGCATAAAGTGTAAAGCCTAGGGTGCCTAATGAGTGAGCTAACTCACATTAATTGCGTTGCGCTCACTG
CCCGCTTTCCAGTCGGGAAACCTGTCGTGCCAGCTGCATTAATGAATCGGCCAACGCGCGGGGAGAGGCG
GTTTGCGTATTGGGCGCTCTTCCGCTTCCTCGCTCACTGACTCGCTGCGCTCGGTCGTTCGGCTGCGGCG
AGCGGTATCAGCTCACTCAAAGGCGGTAATACGGTTATCCACAGAATCAGGGGATAACGCAGGAAAGAAC
ATGTGAGCAAAAGGCCAGCAAAAGGCCAGGAACCGTAAAAAGGCCGCGTTGCTGGCGTTTTTCCATAGGC
TCCGCCCCCCTGACGAGCATCACAAAAATCGACGCTCAAGTCAGAGGTGGCGAAACCCGACAGGACTATA
AAGATACCAGGCGTTTCCCCCTGGAAGCTCCCTCGTGCGCTCTCCTGTTCCGACCCTGCCGCTTACCGGA
TACCTGTCCGCCTTTCTCCCTTCGGGAAGCGTGGCGCTTTCTCATAGCTCACGCTGTAGGTATCTCAGTT
CGGTGTAGGTCGTTCGCTCCAAGCTGGGCTGTGTGCACGAACCCCCCGTTCAGCCCGACCGCTGCGCCTT
ATCCGGTAACTATCGTCTTGAGTCCAACCCGGTAAGACACGACTTATCGCCACTGGCAGCAGCCACTGGT
AACAGGATTAGCAGAGCGAGGTATGTAGGCGGTGCTACAGAGTTCTTGAAGTGGTGGCCTAACTACGGCT
ACACTAGAAGAACAGTATTTGGTATCTGCGCTCTGCTGAAGCCAGTTACCTTCGGAAAAAGAGTTGGTAG
CTCTTGATCCGGCAAACAAACCACCGCTGGTAGCGGTGGTTTTTTTGTTTGCAAGCAGCAGATTACGCGC
AGAAAAAAAGGATCTCAAGAAGATCCTTTGATCTTTTCTACGGGGTCTGACGCTCAGTGGAACGAAAACT
CACGTTAAGGGATTTTGGTCATGAGATTATCAAAAAGGATCTTCACCTAGATCCTTTTAAATTAAAAATG
AAGTTTTAAATCAATCTAAAGTATATATGAGTAAACTTGGTCTGACAGTTACCAATGCTTAATCAGTGAG
GCACCTATCTCAGCGATCTGTCTATTTCGTTCATCCATAGTTGCCTGACTCCCCGTCGTGTAGATAACTA
CGATACGGGAGGGCTTACCATCTGGCCCCAGTGCTGCAATGATACCGCGAGACCCACGCTCACCGGCTCC
AGATTTATCAGCAATAAACCAGCCAGCCGGAAGGGCCGAGCGCAGAAGTGGTCCTGCAACTTTATCCGCC
TCCATCCAGTCTATTAATTGTTGCCGGGAAGCTAGAGTAAGTAGTTCGCCAGTTAATAGTTTGCGCAACG
TTGTTGCCATTGCTACAGGCATCGTGGTGTCACGCTCGTCGTTTGGTATGGCTTCATTCAGCTCCGGTTC
CCAACGATCAAGGCGAGTTACATGATCCCCCATGTTGTGCAAAAAAGCGGTTAGCTCCTTCGGTCCTCCG
ATCGTTGTCAGAAGTAAGTTGGCCGCAGTGTTATCACTCATGGTTATGGCAGCACTGCATAATTCTCTTA
CTGTCATGCCATCCGTAAGATGCTTTTCTGTGACTGGTGAGTACTCAACCAAGTCATTCTGAGAATAGTG
TATGCGGCGACCGAGTTGCTCTTGCCCGGCGTCAATACGGGATAATACCGCGCCACATAGCAGAACTTTA
AAAGTGCTCATCATTGGAAAACGTTCTTCGGGGCGAAAACTCTCAAGGATCTTACCGCTGTTGAGATCCA
GTTCGATGTAACCCACTCGTGCACCCAACTGATCTTCAGCATCTTTTACTTTCACCAGCGTTTCTGGGTG
AGCAAAAACAGGAAGGCAAAATGCCGCAAAAAAGGGAATAAGGGCGACACGGAAATGTTGAATACTCATA
CTCTTCCTTTTTCAATATTATTGAAGCATTTATCAGGGTTATTGTCTCATGAGCGGATACATATTTGAAT
GTATTTAGAAAAATAAACAAATAGGGGTTCCGCGCACATTTCCCCGAAAAGTGCCACCTGACGTCGACGG
ATCGGGAGATCGATCTCCCGATCCCCTAGGGTCGACTCTCAGTACAATCTGCTCTGATGCCGCATAGTTA
AGCCAGTATCTGCTCCCTGCTTGTGTGTTGGAGGTCGCTGAGTAGTGCGCGAGCAAAATTTAAGCTACAA
CAAGGCAAGGCTTGACCGACAATTGCATGAAGAATCTGCTTAGGGTTAGGCGTTTTGCGCTGCTTCGCGA
TGTACGGGCCAGATATACGCGTTGACATTGATTATTGACTAGTTATTAATAGTAATCAATTACGGGGTCA
TTAGTTCATAGCCCATATATGGAGTTCCGCGTTACATAACTTACGGTAAATGGCCCGCCTGGCTGACCGC
CCAACGACCCCCGCCCATTGACGTCAATAATGACGTATGTTCCCATAGTAACGCCAATAGGGACTTTCCA
TTGACGTCAATGGGTGGAGTATTTACGGTAAACTGCCCACTTGGCAGTACATCAAGTGTATC
Features (pLannotate 1.2.2; 17 found; start..end, strand, type, name):
    132..335     +  promoter       CMV promoter: human cytomegalovirus (CMV) immediate early promoter
    386..955     +  CDS            APOBEC3C: ABC3C_HUMAN - Also known as APOBEC1L, PBI. Experimental evidence at protein level: Swiss-Prot protein existence level 1. DNA deaminase (cytidine deaminase) which acts as an inhibitor of retrovirus replication and retrotransposon mobility via deaminase- dependent and -independent mechanisms. After the penetration of retroviral nucleocapsids into target cells of infection and the initiation of reverse transcription, it can induce the conversion of cytosine to uracil in the minus-sense single-strand viral DNA, leading to G-to-A hypermutations in the subsequent plus-strand viral DNA. The resultant
    956..1003    +  CDS            ABE(7.10) (fragment): adenine base editor comprising wild-type E. coli TadA fused to the evolved TadA*(7.10) mutant (Gaudelli et al., 2017)
   1004..5104    +  CDS            Cas9 VQR: Streptococcus pyogenes Cas9 endonuclease with the D1135V/R1335Q/T1337R mutations has an altered recognition specificity for the protospacer adjacent motif (PAM) (Kleinstiver et al., 2015)
   5117..5365    +  CDS            UGI: UNGI_BPPB2 - Experimental evidence at protein level: Swiss-Prot protein existence level 1. This protein binds specifically and reversibly to the host uracil-DNA glycosylase, preventing removal of uracil residues from PBS2 DNA by the host uracil-excision repair system. From Bacillus phage PBS2 (Bacteriophage PBS2).
   5453..5677    +  polyA_signal   bGH poly(A) signal: bovine growth hormone polyadenylation signal
   5681..5702    +  promoter       SV40 promoter (fragment): SV40 enhancer and early promoter
   5707..5723    +  misc_feature   MCS (fragment): pBluescript multiple cloning site
   5772..5788    -  protein_bind   lac operator: The lac repressor binds to the lac operator to inhibit transcription in E. coli. This inhibition can be relieved by adding lactose or isopropyl-β-D-thiogalactopyranoside (IPTG). lac repressor encoded by lacI
   5796..5826    -  promoter       lac promoter: promoter for the E. coli lac operon
   5841..5862    -  protein_bind   CAP binding site: CAP binding activates transcription in the presence of cAMP. E. coli catabolite activator protein
   5875..5967    -  CDS            lacI (fragment): lac repressor; lacI; The lac repressor binds to the lac operator to inhibit transcription in E. coli. This inhibition can be relieved by adding lactose or isopropyl-β-D-thiogalactopyranoside (IPTG).
   6150..6738    -  rep_origin     ori: high-copy-number ColE1/pMB1/pBR322/pUC origin of replication
   6909..7769    -  CDS            AmpR: β-lactamase; bla; confers resistance to ampicillin, carbenicillin, and related antibiotics
   7770..7874    -  promoter       AmpR promoter: bla
   7945..7989    -  misc_feature   bom (fragment): basis of mobility region from pBR322
   8144..131     +  enhancer       CMV enhancer (across the origin): human cytomegalovirus immediate early enhancer
