[The description below was written by a language model from this plasmid's Addgene catalogue record and pLannotate feature annotations shown in this document.]
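Description:
A3C-Cas9n-UGI is a mammalian expression plasmid encoding a cytosine base editor in which human APOBEC3C serves as the deaminase domain. It was built on the BE3 backbone by placing the 570 bp APOBEC3C coding sequence between retained NotI and XmaI sites, presumably in the position the deaminase occupies in BE3. The sequenced plasmid is 8,392 nt. It is propagated in E. coli through a high-copy ColE1/pUC-type origin and selected with ampicillin via the β-lactamase gene. Remnants of lac regulatory sequences, a pBluescript polylinker and a pBR322 bom region are backbone leftovers. No mammalian selection marker is annotated.

The payload is a single open reading frame driven by the CMV enhancer and immediate early promoter and terminated by the bovine growth hormone polyadenylation signal. APOBEC3C, a single-stranded DNA cytidine deaminase, sits at the N-terminus. It is joined by a short 48 nt linker, which the automated annotation matches to a fragment of an adenine base editor, most likely because the linker is shared rather than any TadA domain being present. Next comes Streptococcus pyogenes Cas9, followed by the phage PBS2 uracil-DNA glycosylase inhibitor (UGI). The feature tool labels the Cas9 segment as the VQR PAM variant, but the catalogue describes it only as a Cas9 nickase, so that label should be treated as a nearest-match call rather than evidence of altered PAM specificity.

When paired with a guide RNA supplied separately, the nickase targets the deaminase to convert cytosine to uracil in the displaced strand, and UGI blocks uracil excision so that C-to-T edits are favoured. The plasmid belongs to work comparing APOBEC-Cas9 editing complexes using eGFP reporters of single base editing.
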