Addgene plasmid #119136: A3C-Cas9n-UGI
Purpose: Base editor made from APOBEC3C
Depositing lab: Reuben Harris. Depositing organization: University of Minnesota. Publication: A panel of eGFP reporters for single base editing by APOBEC-Cas9 editosome complexes. Martin AS, Salamango DJ, Serebrenik AA, Shaban NM, Brown WL, Harris RS. Sci Rep. 2019 Jan 24;9(1):497. doi: 10.1038/s41598-018-36739-9. PubMed 30679582.
Backbone
  Vector backbone: BE3
  Backbone manufacturer: Liu Lab
  Backbone size w/o insert (bp): 7825
  Vector type: CRISPR
Growth in bacteria
  Bacterial resistance: Ampicillin, 100 μg/mL
  Growth temperature: 37°C
  Growth strain: DH5alpha
  Copy number: High Copy
Gene/Insert
  Gene/Insert name: APOBEC3C-Cas9 nickase-UGI
  Species: H. sapiens (human)
  Insert size (bp): 570
  Mutation: None
  Promoter: CMV
  Cloning method: Restriction Enzyme; 5′ cloning site NotI (not destroyed); 3′ cloning site XmaI (not destroyed)
  Sequencing primers: 5′ CGTGTACGGTGGGAGGTCTA
Terms and licenses: Academic/Nonprofit Terms; Industry Terms: Not Available to Industry
How to cite: A3C-Cas9n-UGI was a gift from Reuben Harris (Addgene plasmid # 119136 ; http://n2t.net/addgene:119136 ; RRID:Addgene_119136)
